Addgene plasmid #74356: pISH-Pou6f1
Purpose: Use to synthesize riboprobes for in situ hybridization (ISH) probe for Pou6f1. Not for gene expression.
Depositing lab: Peter Mombaerts. Depositing organization: Max Planck Research Unit for Neurogenetics. Publication: Expression of homeobox genes in the mouse olfactory epithelium. Parrilla M, Chang I, Degl'Innocenti A, Omura M. J Comp Neurol. 2016 Oct 1;524(14):2713-39. doi: 10.1002/cne.24051. Epub 2016 Jun 19. PubMed 27243442.
Backbone
  Vector backbone: pGEM-T easy
  Backbone manufacturer: Promega
  Backbone size w/o insert (bp): 3015
Growth in bacteria
  Bacterial resistance: Ampicillin, 100 μg/mL
  Growth temperature: 37°C
  Growth strain: DH5alpha
  Copy number: High Copy
Gene/Insert
  Gene/Insert name: POU domain, class 6, transcription factor 1 (alt name: Pou6f1)
  Species: M. musculus (mouse)
  Insert size (bp): 848
  GenBank ID: NM_010127.3
  Entrez Gene: Pou6f1 (a.k.a. 2310038G18Rik, C79593, Emb, cns-1)
  Cloning method: Unknown
  Sequencing primers: 5′ SP6; 3′ T7
Terms and licenses: Academic/Nonprofit Terms; Industry Terms: Not Available to Industry
Depositor comments: SpeI digestion and T7 RNA polymerase for antisense probe
How to cite: pISH-Pou6f1 was a gift from Peter Mombaerts (Addgene plasmid # 74356 ; http://n2t.net/addgene:74356 ; RRID:Addgene_74356)
