[The description below was written by a language model from this plasmid's Addgene catalogue record and pLannotate feature annotations shown in this document.]
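Description:
pISH-Pou6f1 is a riboprobe template plasmid built on the pGEM-T Easy cloning vector, carrying an 848 bp fragment of mouse Pou6f1 (POU domain, class 6, transcription factor 1, also called Emb). It is propagated in E. coli as a high-copy plasmid through a ColE1/pUC-type origin and is selected with ampicillin via the β-lactamase gene and its native promoter. The backbone also retains an f1 phage origin, which permits single-stranded DNA production, along with remnants of the lac promoter/operator region and a lacZα fragment. In the parent vector, these lac elements allow blue/white screening, with lacZα being interrupted by the insert.

The cDNA fragment sits between opposing bacteriophage T7 and SP6 promoters, so either strand can be transcribed in vitro from a linearised template. The annotation identifies only about 465 bp of the insert as Pou6f1 coding sequence, lying on the minus strand relative to the T7 promoter. The remainder of the fragment is unannotated and presumably corresponds to other parts of the reference transcript, although the record does not say which. Consistent with this orientation, the depositor notes that cutting with SpeI and transcribing with T7 RNA polymerase gives the antisense probe, the strand that hybridises to endogenous mRNA. SP6 transcription would therefore be expected to give the sense strand.

There is no eukaryotic promoter or complete open reading frame, and the record states explicitly that the plasmid is not intended for gene expression. Its purpose is the synthesis of labelled riboprobes for in situ hybridisation, and it was deposited with a study of homeobox gene expression in the mouse olfactory epithelium.
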