Features (pLannotate 1.2.2; 13 found; start..end, strand, type, name):
    464..928     -  CDS            Pou6f1 (fragment): PO6F1_MOUSE - Also known as Emb. Experimental evidence at protein level: Swiss-Prot protein existence level 1. Transcription factor that binds preferentially to a variant of the octamer motif (5'-ATGATAAT-3'). From Mus musculus (Mouse).
    990..1008    -  promoter       SP6 promoter: promoter for bacteriophage SP6 RNA polymerase
   1050..1066    -  protein_bind   lac operator: The lac repressor binds to the lac operator to inhibit transcription in E. coli. This inhibition can be relieved by adding lactose or isopropyl-β-D-thiogalactopyranoside (IPTG). lac repressor encoded by lacI
   1074..1104    -  promoter       lac promoter: promoter for the E. coli lac operon
   1119..1140    -  protein_bind   CAP binding site: CAP binding activates transcription in the presence of cAMP. E. coli catabolite activator protein
   1153..1245    -  CDS            lacI (fragment): lac repressor; lacI; The lac repressor binds to the lac operator to inhibit transcription in E. coli. This inhibition can be relieved by adding lactose or isopropyl-β-D-thiogalactopyranoside (IPTG).
   1428..2016    -  rep_origin     ori: high-copy-number ColE1/pMB1/pBR322/pUC origin of replication
   2187..3047    -  CDS            AmpR: β-lactamase; bla; confers resistance to ampicillin, carbenicillin, and related antibiotics
   3048..3152    -  promoter       AmpR promoter: bla
   3179..3229    +  misc_feature   bom (fragment): basis of mobility region from pBR322
   3257..3685    -  rep_origin     f1 ori (sequence partly withheld): f1 bacteriophage origin of replication; arrow indicates direction of (+) strand synthesis
   3689..3846    -  CDS            lacZα (fragment): LacZα fragment of β-galactosidase; lacZ fragment
   3849..2       +  promoter       T7 promoter (across the origin): promoter for bacteriophage T7 RNA polymerase
>Addgene plasmid #74356 | pISH-Pou6f1 | addgene full sequence | sequence record 146413 | Addgene assembled sequence
GGGCGAATTGGGCCCGACGTCGCATGCTCCCGGCCGCCATGGCGGCCGCGGGAATTCGATTCACAGAGGA
GCGAAGGGAAGAGCAAAGGGTGCCACCAAAACCAAGAGCTACTACACAGTTGTCCCCAAAAGTTGCTACA
GCCCTGCCCCAAAGACAGAGCCTTTCTGGTTCCCAACCGGAACTCGCCCTTCAGAAACCACCTTAGCAAA
GTGCTTTTCTATGACTCCACAAACCCCCTCCTTCCACATGCCCAGCCAGAGCCTAAGGCTCTCATGCAGC
CCCTCAGGCCTCCCCAGGGTGTGACATATGTGGGCAGAAGAGGCAGGCATTGACACGCATGCACAGGTGG
AGGCTCACGACCTAGGGCAAACGCAGCTGCACACAGTACAGTCACCGCAGTGACTTCGGCTGGTTGCTGA
GGGAAGAGTACAGTGCGCCGGCACACGCTGACACTGAGCCCTACGGGATCTGAAAGACGTTCAGCTTGCT
GGTGTTCTTCAGTGTCTGGCGTCGATTACAGAACCAGACCCTCACCACCTCCCGGTCGTAGTTGAGCTCC
TTGGCGATCTCCGTGATCTCCTGGCCGGTGGGCAGGGGGTTTTTCTCAAAGTAGGCATTGAGAGCCTCTA
TGGCCTGCGGTGTGAAGGAAGTGCGCCGCTTGCGTTTCTTGGAGGGCTCGCCGCCCACGAACTCCATCAG
GTTCTGCTGGCCTTCCTGGTTGCGGAGCTCTGCCTCCATCAACCACTTTTCCAAAACCGGCTTCAGCTTC
TGGGCGCTCTTGGGTGTGATGTCCAATTTCTCAAACCTGCAGATGGCTGATTGGCTGTAGGCCGGCCCTT
CTGTCGCCGTCAAAGCCTGGCCCACCTGGGTCTGTGTCAGACCCAGGGAGAGCCGCCGGATCTTAAAATA
ATCACTAGTGAATTCGCGGCCGCCTGCAGGTCGACCATATGGGAGAGCTCCCAACGCGTTGGATGCATAG
CTTGAGTATTCTATAGTGTCACCTAAATAGCTTGGCGTAATCATGGTCATAGCTGTTTCCTGTGTGAAAT
TGTTATCCGCTCACAATTCCACACAACATACGAGCCGGAAGCATAAAGTGTAAAGCCTGGGGTGCCTAAT
GAGTGAGCTAACTCACATTAATTGCGTTGCGCTCACTGCCCGCTTTCCAGTCGGGAAACCTGTCGTGCCA
GCTGCATTAATGAATCGGCCAACGCGCGGGGAGAGGCGGTTTGCGTATTGGGCGCTCTTCCGCTTCCTCG
CTCACTGACTCGCTGCGCTCGGTCGTTCGGCTGCGGCGAGCGGTATCAGCTCACTCAAAGGCGGTAATAC
GGTTATCCACAGAATCAGGGGATAACGCAGGAAAGAACATGTGAGCAAAAGGCCAGCAAAAGGCCAGGAA
CCGTAAAAAGGCCGCGTTGCTGGCGTTTTTCCATAGGCTCCGCCCCCCTGACGAGCATCACAAAAATCGA
CGCTCAAGTCAGAGGTGGCGAAACCCGACAGGACTATAAAGATACCAGGCGTTTCCCCCTGGAAGCTCCC
TCGTGCGCTCTCCTGTTCCGACCCTGCCGCTTACCGGATACCTGTCCGCCTTTCTCCCTTCGGGAAGCGT
GGCGCTTTCTCATAGCTCACGCTGTAGGTATCTCAGTTCGGTGTAGGTCGTTCGCTCCAAGCTGGGCTGT
GTGCACGAACCCCCCGTTCAGCCCGACCGCTGCGCCTTATCCGGTAACTATCGTCTTGAGTCCAACCCGG
TAAGACACGACTTATCGCCACTGGCAGCAGCCACTGGTAACAGGATTAGCAGAGCGAGGTATGTAGGCGG
TGCTACAGAGTTCTTGAAGTGGTGGCCTAACTACGGCTACACTAGAAGAACAGTATTTGGTATCTGCGCT
CTGCTGAAGCCAGTTACCTTCGGAAAAAGAGTTGGTAGCTCTTGATCCGGCAAACAAACCACCGCTGGTA
GCGGTGGTTTTTTTGTTTGCAAGCAGCAGATTACGCGCAGAAAAAAAGGATCTCAAGAAGATCCTTTGAT
CTTTTCTACGGGGTCTGACGCTCAGTGGAACGAAAACTCACGTTAAGGGATTTTGGTCATGAGATTATCA
AAAAGGATCTTCACCTAGATCCTTTTAAATTAAAAATGAAGTTTTAAATCAATCTAAAGTATATATGAGT
AAACTTGGTCTGACAGTTACCAATGCTTAATCAGTGAGGCACCTATCTCAGCGATCTGTCTATTTCGTTC
ATCCATAGTTGCCTGACTCCCCGTCGTGTAGATAACTACGATACGGGAGGGCTTACCATCTGGCCCCAGT
GCTGCAATGATACCGCGAGACCCACGCTCACCGGCTCCAGATTTATCAGCAATAAACCAGCCAGCCGGAA
GGGCCGAGCGCAGAAGTGGTCCTGCAACTTTATCCGCCTCCATCCAGTCTATTAATTGTTGCCGGGAAGC
TAGAGTAAGTAGTTCGCCAGTTAATAGTTTGCGCAACGTTGTTGCCATTGCTACAGGCATCGTGGTGTCA
CGCTCGTCGTTTGGTATGGCTTCATTCAGCTCCGGTTCCCAACGATCAAGGCGAGTTACATGATCCCCCA
TGTTGTGCAAAAAAGCGGTTAGCTCCTTCGGTCCTCCGATCGTTGTCAGAAGTAAGTTGGCCGCAGTGTT
ATCACTCATGGTTATGGCAGCACTGCATAATTCTCTTACTGTCATGCCATCCGTAAGATGCTTTTCTGTG
ACTGGTGAGTACTCAACCAAGTCATTCTGAGAATAGTGTATGCGGCGACCGAGTTGCTCTTGCCCGGCGT
CAATACGGGATAATACCGCGCCACATAGCAGAACTTTAAAAGTGCTCATCATTGGAAAACGTTCTTCGGG
GCGAAAACTCTCAAGGATCTTACCGCTGTTGAGATCCAGTTCGATGTAACCCACTCGTGCACCCAACTGA
TCTTCAGCATCTTTTACTTTCACCAGCGTTTCTGGGTGAGCAAAAACAGGAAGGCAAAATGCCGCAAAAA
AGGGAATAAGGGCGACACGGAAATGTTGAATACTCATACTCTTCCTTTTTCAATATTATTGAAGCATTTA
TCAGGGTTATTGTCTCATGAGCGGATACATATTTGAATGTATTTAGAAAAATAAACAAATAGGGGTTCCG
CGCACATTTCCCCGAAAAGTGCCACCTGATGCGGTGTGAAATACCGCACAGATGCGTAAGGAGAAAATAC
CGCATCAGGAAATTGTAAGCGTTAATATTTTGTTAAAATTCGCGTTAAATTTTTGTTAAATCAGCTCATT
TTTTAACCAATAGGCCGAAATCGGCAAAATCCCTTATAAATCAAAAGAATAGACCGAGATAGGGT
[37 nt withheld, positions 3356-3392]
AAAGAACGTGGACTCCAACGTCAAAGG
[49 nt withheld, positions 3420-3468]
T
[91 nt withheld, positions 3470-3560]
G
[124 nt withheld, positions 3562-3685]
CCATTCGCCATTCAGGCTGCGCAACTGTTGGGAAGGGCGATCGGTGCGGGCCTCTTCGCTATTACGCCAG
CTGGCGAAAGGGGGATGTGCTGCAAGGCGATTAAGTTGGGTAACGCCAGGGTTTTCCCAGTCACGACGTT
GTAAAACGACGGCCAGTGAATTGTAATACGACTCACTATA
