>Addgene plasmid #74356 | pISH-Pou6f1 | depositor partial sequence | sequence record 140232 | insert
ATTTTAAGATCCGGCGGCTCTCCCTGGGTCTGACACAGACCCAGGTGGGCCAGGCTTTGACGGCGACAGA
AGGGCCGGCCTACAGCCAATCAGCCATCTGCAGGTTTGAGAAATTGGACATCACACCCAAGAGCGCCCAG
AAGCTGAAGCCGGTTTTGGAAAAGTGGTTGATGGAGGCAGAGCTCCGCAACCAGGAAGGCCAGCAGAACC
TGATGGAGTTCGTGGGCGGCGAGCCCTCCAAGAAACGCAAGCGGCGCACTTCCTTCACACCGCAGGCCAT
AGAGGCTCTCAATGCCTACTTTGAGAAAAACCCCCTGCCCACCGGCCAGGAGATCACGGAGATCGCCAAG
GAGCTCAACTACGACCGGGAGGTGGTGAGGGTCTGGTTCTGTAATCGACGCCAGACACTGAAGAACACCA
GCAAGCTGAACGTCTTTCAGATCCCGTAGGGCTCAGTGTCAGCGTGTGCCGGCGCACTGTACTCTTCCCT
CAGCAACCAGCCGAAGTCACTGCGGTGACTGTACTGTGTGCAGCTGCGTTTGCCCTAGGTCGTGAGCCTC
CACCTGTGCATGCGTGTCAATGCCTGCCTCTTCTGCCCACATATGTCACACCCTGGGGAGGCCTGAGGGG
CTGCATGAGAGCCTTAGGCTCTGGCTGGGCATGTGGAAGGAGGGGGTTTGTGGAGTCATAGAAAAGCACT
TTGCTAAGGTGGTTTCTGAAGGGCGAGTTCCGGTTGGGAACCAGAAAGGCTCTGTCTTTGGGGCAGGGCT
GTAGCAACTTTTGGGGACAACTGTGTAGTAGCTCTTGGTTTTGGTGGCACCCTTTGCTCTTCCCTTCGCT
CCTCTGTG
