>Addgene plasmid #74356 | pISH-Pou6f1 | addgene partial sequence | sequence record 141962 | T7 5'-TAATACGACTCACTATAGGG-3'
CGCCATGGCGGCCGCGGGAATTCGATTCACAGAGGAGCGAAGGGAAGAGCAAAGGGTGCCACCAAAACCA
AGAGCTACTACACAGTTGTCCCCAAAAGTTGCTACAGCCCTGCCCCAAAGACAGAGCCTTTCTGGTTCCC
AACCGGAACTCGCCCTTCAGAAACCACCTTAGCAAAGTGCTTTTCTATGACTCCACAAACCCCCTCCTTC
CACATGCCCAGCCAGAGCCTAAGGCTCTCATGCAGCCCCTCAGGCCTCCCCAGGGTGTGACATATGTGGG
CAGAAGAGGCAGGCATTGACACGCATGCACAGGTGGAGGCTCACGACCTAGGGCAAACGCAGCTGCACAC
AGTACAGTCACCGCAGTGACTTCGGCTGGTTGCTGAGGGAAGAGTACAGTGCGCCGGCACACGCTGACAC
TGAGCCCTACGGGATCTGAAAGACGTTCAGCTTGCTGGTGTTCTTCAGTGTCTGGCGTCGATTACAGAAC
CAGACCCTCACCACCTCCCGGTCGTAGTTGAGCTCCTTGGCGATCTCCGTGATCTCCTGGCCGGTGGGCA
GGGGGTTTTTCTCAAAGTAGGCATTGAGAGCCTCTATGGCCTGCGGTGTGAAGGAAGTGCGCCGCTTGCG
TTTCTTGGAGGGCTCGCCGCCCACGAACTCCATCAGGTTCTGCTGGCCTTCCTGGTTGCGGAGCTCTGCC
TCCATCAACCACTTTTCCAAAACCGGCTTCAGCTTCTGGGCGCTCTTGGGTGTGATGTCCAATTTCTCAA
ACCTGCAGATGGCTGATTGGCTGTAGGCCGGCCCTTCTGTCGCCGTCAAAGCCTGGCCCACCTGGGTCTG
TGTCAGACCC
