>Addgene plasmid #74356 | pISH-Pou6f1 | addgene partial sequence | sequence record 141963 | SP6 5'-ATTTAGGTGACACTATAG-3'
TTGGGAGCTCTCCCATATGGTCGACCTGCAGGCGGCCGCGAATTCACTAGTGATTATTTTAAGATCCGGC
GGCTCTCCCTGGGTCTGACACAGACCCAGGTGGGCCAGGCTTTGACGGCGACAGAAGGGCCGGCCTACAG
CCAATCAGCCATCTGCAGGTTTGAGAAATTGGACATCACACCCAAGAGCGCCCAGAAGCTGAAGCCGGTT
TTGGAAAAGTGGTTGATGGAGGCAGAGCTCCGCAACCAGGAAGGCCAGCAGAACCTGATGGAGTTCGTGG
GCGGCGAGCCCTCCAAGAAACGCAAGCGGCGCACTTCCTTCACACCGCAGGCCATAGAGGCTCTCAATGC
CTACTTTGAGAAAAACCCCCTGCCCACCGGCCAGGAGATCACGGAGATCGCCAAGGAGCTCAACTACGAC
CGGGAGGTGGTGAGGGTCTGGTTCTGTAATCGACGCCAGACACTGAAGAACACCAGCAAGCTGAACGTCT
TTCAGATCCCGTAGGGCTCAGTGTCAGCGTGTGCCGGCGCACTGTACTCTTCCCTCAGCAACCAGCCGAA
GTCACTGCGGTGACTGTACTGTGTGCAGCTGCGTTTGCCCTAGGTCGTGAGCCTCCACCTGTGCATGCGT
GTCAATGCCTGCCTCTTCTGCCCACATATGTCACACCCTGGGGAGGCCTGAGGGGCTGCATGAGAGCCTT
AGGCTCTGGCTGGGCATGTGGAAGGAGGGGGTTTGTGGAGTCATAGAAAAGCACTTTGCTAAGGTGGTTT
CTGAAGGGCGAGTTCCGGTTGGGAACCAGAAAGGCTCTGTCTTTGGGGCAGGGCTGTAGCAACTTTTGGG
GACAACTGTGTAGTAGCTCTTGGTTTTGGTGGCACCCTTTGCTCTTCCCTTCGCTCCTCTGTGATC
